Addgene plasmid #176793: pEE036
Purpose: Encodes codon optimized putative thermophilic PET hydrolase enzyme for bacterial expression
Depositing lab: Gregg Beckham. Depositing organization: National Laboratory of the Rockies (NLR). Publication: Sourcing thermotolerant poly(ethylene terephthalate) hydrolase scaffolds from natural diversity. Erickson E, Gado JE, Avilan L, Bratti F, Brizendine RK, Cox PA, Gill R, Graham R, Kim DJ, Konig G, Michener WE, Poudel S, Ramirez KJ, Shakespeare TJ, Zahn M, Boyd ES, Payne CM, DuBois JL, Pickford AR, Beckham GT, McGeehan JE. Nat Commun. 2022 Dec 21;13(1):7850. doi: 10.1038/s41467-022-35237-x. PubMed 36543766.
Backbone
  Vector backbone: pET21b(+)
  Backbone manufacturer: EMD Biosciences
  Backbone size w/o insert (bp): 5366
  Vector type: Bacterial Expression
Growth in bacteria
  Bacterial resistance: Ampicillin, 100 μg/mL
  Growth temperature: 37°C
  Growth strain: DH5alpha
  Copy number: High Copy
Gene/Insert
  Gene/Insert name: 405 (alt name: Actinobacteria bacterium WP_082414832.1)
  Species: Actinobacteria bacterium
  Insert size (bp): 822
  Promoter: T7
  Tag / fusion protein: 6xHis (C terminal on backbone)
  Cloning method: Restriction Enzyme; 5′ cloning site NdeI (unknown if destroyed); 3′ cloning site XhoI (unknown if destroyed)
  Sequencing primers: 5′ T7 For; 3′ T7 Rev
Terms and licenses: Academic/Nonprofit Terms; Industry Terms: Not Available to Industry
Depositor comments: Accession Number WP_082414832.1
How to cite: pEE036 was a gift from Gregg Beckham (Addgene plasmid # 176793 ; http://n2t.net/addgene:176793 ; RRID:Addgene_176793)
