[The description below was written by a language model from this plasmid's Addgene catalogue record and pLannotate feature annotations shown in this document.]
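Description:
pEE036 is a bacterial expression plasmid built on the pET21b(+) backbone, carrying a codon-optimized gene for a putative thermophilic poly(ethylene terephthalate) (PET) hydrolase from an Actinobacteria bacterium, designated "405" in the record. The 822 bp insert was cloned between the NdeI and XhoI sites, which places it in frame with the backbone-encoded C-terminal 6xHis tag for affinity purification. The automated annotation matches most of the coding region to a known cutinase with PET-degrading activity, consistent with the insert being a homologue of that enzyme family. It labels the tag as a fragment of a longer His tag, which corresponds to the 6xHis stated in the catalogue. The short "SET1" hit just downstream of the tag and the tetracycline-resistance fragments flanking lacI are likely residual backbone sequence rather than functional elements.

Expression is driven by a T7 promoter followed by a lac operator and the strong ribosome binding site from phage T7 gene 10, and it ends at the T7 terminator. The plasmid also carries lacI, so transcription is repressed until it is induced with IPTG in an E. coli host that supplies T7 RNA polymerase. Propagation relies on a pBR322-type origin accompanied by the bom and rop elements. The catalogue nevertheless lists the plasmid as high copy, although rop normally moderates copy number. Selection is by ampicillin through the β-lactamase gene, and an f1 origin allows single-stranded DNA production. The sequenced plasmid is 6,188 nt. According to the record, the construct is used for recombinant production of this candidate enzyme, as part of a survey of natural diversity for thermotolerant PET hydrolase scaffolds.
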