Features (pLannotate 1.2.2; 19 found; start..end, strand, type, name):
      1..25      +  protein_bind   lac operator: The lac repressor binds to the lac operator to inhibit transcription in E. coli. This inhibition can be relieved by adding lactose or isopropyl-β-D-thiogalactopyranoside (IPTG). lac repressor encoded by lacI
     40..62      +  RBS            RBS: efficient ribosome binding site from bacteriophage T7 gene 10 (Olins and Rangwala, 1989)
    106..834     +  CDS            PETH_UNKP (fragment): Experimental evidence at protein level: Swiss-Prot protein existence level 1. Cutinase that degrades cutin fibers prepared from tomato peels and hydrolyzes various fatty acid monoesters with acyl chain lengths of 2 to 18, with a preference for short-chain substrates (C4 substrate at most). Cannot hydrolyze olive oil (PubMed:22194294). Is also able to degrade polyethylene terephthalate (PET), the most abundant polyester plastic in the world (PubMed:22194294, PubMed:32269349). Can also depolymerize poly(epsilon-caprolactone) (PCL), a synthetic aliphatic biodegradable polyester (PubMed:22194294).
    901..918     +  CDS            9xHis (fragment): 9xHis affinity tag
    928..977     +  CDS            SET1 (fragment): solubility-enhancement tag derived from T7 phage gene 10B
    985..1032    +  terminator     T7 terminator: transcription terminator for bacteriophage T7 RNA polymerase
   1069..1497    +  rep_origin     f1 ori (sequence partly withheld): f1 bacteriophage origin of replication; arrow indicates direction of (+) strand synthesis
   1550..1654    +  promoter       AmpR promoter: bla
   1655..2515    +  CDS            AmpR: β-lactamase; bla; confers resistance to ampicillin, carbenicillin, and related antibiotics
   2686..3274    +  rep_origin     ori: high-copy-number ColE1/pMB1/pBR322/pUC origin of replication
   3460..3599    -  misc_feature   bom: basis of mobility region from pBR322
   3701..3892    -  CDS            rop: Rop protein, which maintains plasmids at low copy number; rop
   3909..4289    +  CDS            YPB1_ECOLX: Protein predicted: Swiss-Prot protein existence level 4. From Escherichia coli.
   4361..4652    -  CDS            TcR (fragment): tetracycline efflux protein; tet; confers resistance to tetracycline
   4667..4688    -  protein_bind   CAP binding site: CAP binding activates transcription in the presence of cAMP. E. coli catabolite activator protein
   4701..5783    -  CDS            lacI: lac repressor; lacI; The lac repressor binds to the lac operator to inhibit transcription in E. coli. This inhibition can be relieved by adding lactose or isopropyl-β-D-thiogalactopyranoside (IPTG).
   5784..5861    -  promoter       lacI promoter: lacI
   5869..6148    -  CDS            TcR (fragment): tetracycline efflux protein; tet; confers resistance to tetracycline
   6170..6188    +  promoter       T7 promoter: promoter for bacteriophage T7 RNA polymerase
>Addgene plasmid #176793 | pEE036 | addgene full sequence | sequence record 349197 | Addgene NGS Result
GGAATTGTGAGCGGATAACAATTCCCCTCTAGAAATAATTTTGTTTAACTTTAAGAAGGAGATATACATA
TGCAGGCAGATACCGATACCACTGCAGTGGCTCCCGCGGCGGCTAATCCGTATGAACGCGGCCCGGCTCC
GACTGAAGCGTCTGTAACTGCAGCTCGCGGTCCGTTTGCTATTGCCCAGGTGAACGTACCGTCTGGCAGC
GGTGCTGGCTTCAACGATGGCACCATCTACTATCCGACTGATACCTCTCAGGGTACCTTTGGTGCGGTCG
CGGTAATCCCGGGTTTCATCTCCCCTCAGGCTGTGATCCAGTGGTTCGGTCCGCGCTTGGCATCTCAGGG
CTTCGTAGTCTTCACTCTGGATTCTAACGGTCTGGCCGATCTGCCGGATGCGCGCGGTCGTCAGCTGCTG
GCGGCTCTGGACTACCTGACCACCCAGTCTACTGTGCGTACCCGTATTGATCCGAATCGCCTGGCTGTCA
TGGGGCACAGCATGGGTGGCGGTGGCACGCTGCTGGCGGCGGAAAACCGTCCAACCCTGAAAGCGGCCAT
CCCACTGGCGCCGTGGGAACCGGATACTAGTTGGGAAGGCGTGAAAGTACCGACTATGATCATCGGCGGC
GAAAGCGATGTCGTTGCTCCGGTTTCCAGTATGGCTATTCCGGACTATAACTCCCTGAGCTCTGCTCCAG
AAAAGGCTTATCTGGAGTTGCGTTCTGGTGATCACCTGGCACCGGCAAGCGAATCTCCTACCGTTGCGGA
ATACGCTTTAAGCTGGCTCAAGCGCTTTGTTGATGATGACACTCGTTATGATCAGTTCCTGTGTCCGGGT
CCTACACCGGATACTGATATCAGCCAGTACCTGGATACGTGTCCTAACGGTTCTCTCGAGCACCACCACC
ACCACCACTGAGATCCGGCTGCTAACAAAGCCCGAAAGGAAGCTGAGTTGGCTGCTGCCACCGCTGAGCA
ATAACTAGCATAACCCCTTGGGGCCTCTAAACGGGTCTTGAGGGGTTTTTTGCTGAAAGGAGGAACTATA
TCCGGATTGGCGAATGGG
[124 nt withheld, positions 1069-1192]
C
[91 nt withheld, positions 1194-1284]
A
[49 nt withheld, positions 1286-1334]
CCTTTGACGTTGGAGTCCACGTTCTTT
[37 nt withheld, positions 1362-1398]
ACCCTATCTCGGTCTATTCTTTTGATTTATAAGGGATTTTGCCGATTTCGGCCTATTGGTTAAAAAATGA
GCTGATTTAACAAAAATTTAACGCGAATTTTAACAAAATATTAACGCTTACAATTTAGGTGGCACTTTTC
GGGGAAATGTGCGCGGAACCCCTATTTGTTTATTTTTCTAAATACATTCAAATATGTATCCGCTCATGAG
ACAATAACCCTGATAAATGCTTCAATAATATTGAAAAAGGAAGAGTATGAGTATTCAACATTTCCGTGTC
GCCCTTATTCCCTTTTTTGCGGCATTTTGCCTTCCTGTTTTTGCTCACCCAGAAACGCTGGTGAAAGTAA
AAGATGCTGAAGATCAGTTGGGTGCACGAGTGGGTTACATCGAACTGGATCTCAACAGCGGTAAGATCCT
TGAGAGTTTTCGCCCCGAAGAACGTTTTCCAATGATGAGCACTTTTAAAGTTCTGCTATGTGGCGCGGTA
TTATCCCGTATTGACGCCGGGCAAGAGCAACTCGGTCGCCGCATACACTATTCTCAGAATGACTTGGTTG
AGTACTCACCAGTCACAGAAAAGCATCTTACGGATGGCATGACAGTAAGAGAATTATGCAGTGCTGCCAT
AACCATGAGTGATAACACTGCGGCCAACTTACTTCTGACAACGATCGGAGGACCGAAGGAGCTAACCGCT
TTTTTGCACAACATGGGGGATCATGTAACTCGCCTTGATCGTTGGGAACCGGAGCTGAATGAAGCCATAC
CAAACGACGAGCGTGACACCACGATGCCTGCAGCAATGGCAACAACGTTGCGCAAACTATTAACTGGCGA
ACTACTTACTCTAGCTTCCCGGCAACAATTAATAGACTGGATGGAGGCGGATAAAGTTGCAGGACCACTT
CTGCGCTCGGCCCTTCCGGCTGGCTGGTTTATTGCTGATAAATCTGGAGCCGGTGAGCGTGGGTCTCGCG
GTATCATTGCAGCACTGGGGCCAGATGGTAAGCCCTCCCGTATCGTAGTTATCTACACGACGGGGAGTCA
GGCAACTATGGATGAACGAAATAGACAGATCGCTGAGATAGGTGCCTCACTGATTAAGCATTGGTAACTG
TCAGACCAAGTTTACTCATATATACTTTAGATTGATTTAAAACTTCATTTTTAATTTAAAAGGATCTAGG
TGAAGATCCTTTTTGATAATCTCATGACCAAAATCCCTTAACGTGAGTTTTCGTTCCACTGAGCGTCAGA
CCCCGTAGAAAAGATCAAAGGATCTTCTTGAGATCCTTTTTTTCTGCGCGTAATCTGCTGCTTGCAAACA
AAAAAACCACCGCTACCAGCGGTGGTTTGTTTGCCGGATCAAGAGCTACCAACTCTTTTTCCGAAGGTAA
CTGGCTTCAGCAGAGCGCAGATACCAAATACTGTCCTTCTAGTGTAGCCGTAGTTAGGCCACCACTTCAA
GAACTCTGTAGCACCGCCTACATACCTCGCTCTGCTAATCCTGTTACCAGTGGCTGCTGCCAGTGGCGAT
AAGTCGTGTCTTACCGGGTTGGACTCAAGACGATAGTTACCGGATAAGGCGCAGCGGTCGGGCTGAACGG
GGGGTTCGTGCACACAGCCCAGCTTGGAGCGAACGACCTACACCGAACTGAGATACCTACAGCGTGAGCT
ATGAGAAAGCGCCACGCTTCCCGAAGGGAGAAAGGCGGACAGGTATCCGGTAAGCGGCAGGGTCGGAACA
GGAGAGCGCACGAGGGAGCTTCCAGGGGGAAACGCCTGGTATCTTTATAGTCCTGTCGGGTTTCGCCACC
TCTGACTTGAGCGTCGATTTTTGTGATGCTCGTCAGGGGGGCGGAGCCTATGGAAAAACGCCAGCAACGC
GGCCTTTTTACGGTTCCTGGCCTTTTGCTGGCCTTTTGCTCACATGTTCTTTCCTGCGTTATCCCCTGAT
TCTGTGGATAACCGTATTACCGCCTTTGAGTGAGCTGATACCGCTCGCCGCAGCCGAACGACCGAGCGCA
GCGAGTCAGTGAGCGAGGAAGCGGAAGAGCGCCTGATGCGGTATTTTCTCCTTACGCATCTGTGCGGTAT
TTCACACCGCAATGGTGCACTCTCAGTACAATCTGCTCTGATGCCGCATAGTTAAGCCAGTATACACTCC
GCTATCGCTACGTGACTGGGTCATGGCTGCGCCCCGACACCCGCCAACACCCGCTGACGCGCCCTGACGG
GCTTGTCTGCTCCCGGCATCCGCTTACAGACAAGCTGTGACCGTCTCCGGGAGCTGCATGTGTCAGAGGT
TTTCACCGTCATCACCGAAACGCGCGAGGCAGCTGCGGTAAAGCTCATCAGCGTGGTCGTGAAGCGATTC
ACAGATGTCTGCCTGTTCATCCGCGTCCAGCTCGTTGAGTTTCTCCAGAAGCGTTAATGTCTGGCTTCTG
ATAAAGCGGGCCATGTTAAGGGCGGTTTTTTCCTGTTTGGTCACTGATGCCTCCGTGTAAGGGGGATTTC
TGTTCATGGGGGTAATGATACCGATGAAACGAGAGAGGATGCTCACGATACGGGTTACTGATGATGAACA
TGCCCGGTTACTGGAACGTTGTGAGGGTAAACAACTGGCGGTATGGATGCGGCGGGACCAGAGAAAAATC
ACTCAGGGTCAATGCCAGCGCTTCGTTAATACAGATGTAGGTGTTCCACAGGGTAGCCAGCAGCATCCTG
CGATGCAGATCCGGAACATAATGGTGCAGGGCGCTGACTTCCGCGTTTCCAGACTTTACGAAACACGGAA
ACCGAAGACCATTCATGTTGTTGCTCAGGTCGCAGACGTTTTGCAGCAGCAGTCGCTTCACGTTCGCTCG
CGTATCGGTGATTCATTCTGCTAACCAGTAAGGCAACCCCGCCAGCCTAGCCGGGTCCTCAACGACAGGA
GCACGATCATGCGCACCCGTGGGGCCGCCATGCCGGCGATAATGGCCTGCTTCTCGCCGAAACGTTTGGT
GGCGGGACCAGTGACGAAGGCTTGAGCGAGGGCGTGCAAGATTCCGAATACCGCAAGCGACAGGCCGATC
ATCGTCGCGCTCCAGCGAAAGCGGTCCTCGCCGAAAATGACCCAGAGCGCTGCCGGCACCTGTCCTACGA
GTTGCATGATAAAGAAGACAGTCATAAGTGCGGCGACGATAGTCATGCCCCGCGCCCACCGGAAGGAGCT
GACTGGGTTGAAGGCTCTCAAGGGCATCGGTCGAGATCCCGGTGCCTAATGAGTGAGCTAACTTACATTA
ATTGCGTTGCGCTCACTGCCCGCTTTCCAGTCGGGAAACCTGTCGTGCCAGCTGCATTAATGAATCGGCC
AACGCGCGGGGAGAGGCGGTTTGCGTATTGGGCGCCAGGGTGGTTTTTCTTTTCACCAGTGAGACGGGCA
ACAGCTGATTGCCCTTCACCGCCTGGCCCTGAGAGAGTTGCAGCAAGCGGTCCACGCTGGTTTGCCCCAG
CAGGCGAAAATCCTGTTTGATGGTGGTTAACGGCGGGATATAACATGAGCTGTCTTCGGTATCGTCGTAT
CCCACTACCGAGATATCCGCACCAACGCGCAGCCCGGACTCGGTAATGGCGCGCATTGCGCCCAGCGCCA
TCTGATCGTTGGCAACCAGCATCGCAGTGGGAACGATGCCCTCATTCAGCATTTGCATGGTTTGTTGAAA
ACCGGACATGGCACTCCAGTCGCCTTCCCGTTCCGCTATCGGCTGAATTTGATTGCGAGTGAGATATTTA
TGCCAGCCAGCCAGACGCAGACGCGCCGAGACAGAACTTAATGGGCCCGCTAACAGCGCGATTTGCTGGT
GACCCAATGCGACCAGATGCTCCACGCCCAGTCGCGTACCGTCTTCATGGGAGAAAATAATACTGTTGAT
GGGTGTCTGGTCAGAGACATCAAGAAATAACGCCGGAACATTAGTGCAGGCAGCTTCCACAGCAATGGCA
TCCTGGTCATCCAGCGGATAGTTAATGATCAGCCCACTGACGCGTTGCGCGAGAAGATTGTGCACCGCCG
CTTTACAGGCTTCGACGCCGCTTCGTTCTACCATCGACACCACCACGCTGGCACCCAGTTGATCGGCGCG
AGATTTAATCGCCGCGACAATTTGCGACGGCGCGTGCAGGGCCAGACTGGAGGTGGCAACGCCAATCAGC
AACGACTGTTTGCCCGCCAGTTGTTGTGCCACGCGGTTGGGAATGTAATTCAGCTCCGCCATCGCCGCTT
CCACTTTTTCCCGCGTTTTCGCAGAAACGTGGCTGGCCTGGTTCACCACGCGGGAAACGGTCTGATAAGA
GACACCGGCATACTCTGCGACATCGTATAACGTTACTGGTTTCACATTCACCACCCTGAATTGACTCTCT
TCCGGGCGCTATCATGCCATACCGCGAAAGGTTTTGCGCCATTCGATGGTGTCCGGGATCTCGACGCTCT
CCCTTATGCGACTCCTGCATTAGGAAGCAGCCCAGTAGTAGGTTGAGGCCGTTGAGCACCGCCGCCGCAA
GGAATGGTGCATGCAAGGAGATGGCGCCCAACAGTCCCCCGGCCACGGGGCCTGCCACCATACCCACGCC
GAAACAAGCGCTCATGAGCCCGAAGTGGCGAGCCCGATCTTCCCCATCGGTGATGTCGGCGATATAGGCG
CCAGCAACCGCACCTGTGGCGCCGGTGATGCCGGCCACGATGCGTCCGGCGTAGAGGATCGAGATCTCGA
TCCCGCGAAATTAATACGACTCACTATAGG
