>Addgene plasmid #176793 | pEE036 | depositor partial sequence | sequence record 342641 | Insert (including NdeI and XhoI sites)
CATATGCAGGCAGATACCGATACCACTGCAGTGGCTCCCGCGGCGGCTAATCCGTATGAACGCGGCCCGG
CTCCGACTGAAGCGTCTGTAACTGCAGCTCGCGGTCCGTTTGCTATTGCCCAGGTGAACGTACCGTCTGG
CAGCGGTGCTGGCTTCAACGATGGCACCATCTACTATCCGACTGATACCTCTCAGGGTACCTTTGGTGCG
GTCGCGGTAATCCCGGGTTTCATCTCCCCTCAGGCTGTGATCCAGTGGTTCGGTCCGCGCTTGGCATCTC
AGGGCTTCGTAGTCTTCACTCTGGATTCTAACGGTCTGGCCGATCTGCCGGATGCGCGCGGTCGTCAGCT
GCTGGCGGCTCTGGACTACCTGACCACCCAGTCTACTGTGCGTACCCGTATTGATCCGAATCGCCTGGCT
GTCATGGGGCACAGCATGGGTGGCGGTGGCACGCTGCTGGCGGCGGAAAACCGTCCAACCCTGAAAGCGG
CCATCCCACTGGCGCCGTGGGAACCGGATACTAGTTGGGAAGGCGTGAAAGTACCGACTATGATCATCGG
CGGCGAAAGCGATGTCGTTGCTCCGGTTTCCAGTATGGCTATTCCGGACTATAACTCCCTGAGCTCTGCT
CCAGAAAAGGCTTATCTGGAGTTGCGTTCTGGTGATCACCTGGCACCGGCAAGCGAATCTCCTACCGTTG
CGGAATACGCTTTAAGCTGGCTCAAGCGCTTTGTTGATGATGACACTCGTTATGATCAGTTCCTGTGTCC
GGGTCCTACACCGGATACTGATATCAGCCAGTACCTGGATACGTGTCCTAACGGTTCTCTCGAG
